Addgene plasmid #34495: KHBD00382
Depositing lab: Bart Deplancke. Depositing organization: Swiss Federal Institute of Technology (EPFL). Publication: Automated protein-DNA interaction screening of Drosophila regulatory elements. Korneel Hens, Jean-Daniel Feuz, Alina Isakova, Antonina Lagovitina, Andreas Massouras, Julien Bryois, Patrick Callaerts, Susan E. Celniker, Bart Deplancke. Nat Methods. 2011 Oct 30;8(12):1065-70. 10.1038/nmeth.1763 PubMed 22037703.
Backbone
  Vector backbone: pDONR221
  Backbone manufacturer: Invitrogen
  Backbone size w/o insert (bp): 2536
  Vector type: Gateway Donor Vector
Growth in bacteria
  Bacterial resistance: Kanamycin, 50 μg/mL
  Growth temperature: 37°C
  Growth strain: DH5alpha
  Copy number: High Copy
Gene/Insert
  Gene/Insert name: CG9638 (alt names: FBgn0037555; Ada2b)
  Species: D. melanogaster (fly)
  Insert size (bp): 1254
  Entrez Gene: Ada2b (a.k.a. Dmel_CG9638, ADA2b, Ada2B, Ada2S, BcDNA:LD24527, CG9638, Dmel\CG9638, ada2b, dADA2b, dAda2B, dAda2S, dAda2b)
  Cloning method: Gateway Cloning
  Sequencing primers: 5′ M13F; 3′ M13R
Terms and licenses: Academic/Nonprofit Terms; Industry Terms: Not Available to Industry
Depositor comments: Please note that the ORFs in this collection were cloned open-ended (without a stop codon).
How to cite: KHBD00382 was a gift from Bart Deplancke (Addgene plasmid # 34495 ; http://n2t.net/addgene:34495 ; RRID:Addgene_34495)
