[The description below was written by a language model from this plasmid's Addgene catalogue record.]
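Description:
KHBD00382 is a Gateway entry-type clone built in the pDONR221 backbone, carrying the open reading frame of the Drosophila melanogaster gene CG9638, better known as Ada2b. The insert is recorded as 1254 bp in a backbone of about 2.5 kb once the donor cassette has been replaced. The plasmid is maintained in standard E. coli cloning strains as a high-copy plasmid under kanamycin selection. The catalogue lists it as a Gateway donor vector. Because the gene was introduced by Gateway cloning, however, the ORF should sit between recombination sites generated by the BP reaction, as in any pDONR221-derived entry clone. M13 forward and reverse primer sites flank the insert for sequence verification. No feature table is provided, so the exact positions of these elements are not documented here.

The construct has no promoter intended to drive expression of the insert and no tags or reporters of its own. It serves as a shuttle from which the coding sequence can be moved by LR recombination into destination vectors of the user's choice. The depositor notes that ORFs in this collection were cloned open-ended, without a stop codon, so the Ada2b coding sequence can be fused in frame to C-terminal tags or domains supplied by the destination vector. It also means that a stop codon must come from that vector. The clone belongs to a collection of fly ORFs assembled for automated screening of protein–DNA interactions at Drosophila regulatory elements. It is therefore suited to generating Ada2b fusion constructs for such interaction assays or for other expression studies.
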