>Addgene plasmid #34495 | KHBD00382 | depositor partial sequence | sequence record 41062 | KHBD00382 sequence 1254 bps
ATGACCACAATCGCGGATTTATTCACAAAGTATAATTGCACAAATTGCCAGGATGATATTCAGGGCATTC
GAGTGCACTGCGCGGAGTGCGAAAACTTCGATTTGTGTCTGCAATGCTTTGCCGCAGGTGCGGAGATCGG
CGCCCATCAAAACAACCACTCCTACCAGTTCATGGACACCGGCACTTCCATATTGAGTGTATTTCGTGGA
AAGGGGGCGTGGACGGCACGAGAGGAAATCCGCCTGTTGGATGCAATCGAGCAGTACGGCTTTGGAAACT
GGGAGGACATTAGCAAGCACATTGAGACGAAGTCAGCGGAGGATGCCAAAGAGGAGTACGTGAATAAGTT
TGTAAATGGCACGATTGGAAGGGCCACTTGGACGCCGGCCCAGAGCCAGAGACCCCGCCTTATCGATCAC
ACTGGAGACGACGACGCTGGTCCTCTGGGCACCAATGCTCTCTCTACCTTGCCTCCACTGGAAATCAACT
CCGATGAGGCCATGCAGCTGGGCTACATGCCCAACAGGGACAGCTTTGAGCGGGAGTACGATCCCACGGC
AGAGCAACTGATCTCGAACATCTCATTAAGCTCCGAGGATACGGAGGTGGATGTGATGCTTAAGCTGGCC
CACGTTGACATATACACCCGCCGACTCAGAGAGCGTGCTCGCAGGAAACGGATGGTCAGGGACTATCAAT
TAGTATCAAATTTCTTCCGAAACAGAAATTACGCTCAGCAACAAGGACTCACCAAGGAGCAGCGCGAGTT
TCGGGACAGATTTCGGGTCTACGCCCAGTTCTACACGTGTAACGAGTATGAGCGGCTATTGGGATCACTG
GAGCGCGAAAAGGAACTGCGCATTCGACAGTCAGAGCTGTACCGATACCGGTATAATGGCCTGACCAAAA
TCGCGGAATGCACACATTTCGAGCAGCACGCCGCAACAGCGACGCACCGCTCTACAGGACCATATGGCCA
TGGCAAGACCCTCCACTGCATAATAAACGCGCCAAACAACGAGCGTTCGAATGGTTCTATAAGACAATGT
TTAACCACAGGACCACACGCATACCTCCAATGGAAGTCATCGGCCGCCAAGCTCTTCCTTGCACTCCCCA
CAACCGAATCTCAGAAAGGTCGAAATGTCAAGCGGCGGCGAGGCAAGTTCAAATTCAATCGCACCAAGAA
ACACGCTCCACATCGCCGACCCGACCTGCTCCGGCGCATTATTGCCCAGCAAAAACTACTTGGA
