>Addgene plasmid #34495 | KHBD00382 | addgene partial sequence | sequence record 42265 | M13-Rev 5'-CAGGAAACAGCTATGACC-3'
GATTTTATTTTGACTGATAGTGACCTGTTCGTTGCAACAAATTGATAAGCAATGCTTTCTTATAATGCCA
ACTTTGTACAAGAAAGTTGGCAATCCAAGTAGTTTTTGCTGGGCAATAATGCGCCGGAGCAGGTCGGGTC
GGCGATGTGGAGCGTGTTTCTTGGTGCGATTGAATTTGAACTTGCCTCGCCGCCGCTTGACATTTCGACC
TTTCTGAGATTCGGTTGTGGGGAGTGCAAGGAAGAGCTTGGCGGCCGATGACTTCCATTGGAGGTATGCG
TGTGGTCCTGTGGTTAAACATTGTCTTATAGAACCATTCGAACGCTCGTTGTTTGGCGCGTTTATTATGC
AGTGGAGGGTCTTGCCATGGCCATATGGTCCTGTAGAGCGGTGCGTCGCTGTTGCGGCGTGCTGCTCGAA
ATGTGTGCATTCCGCGATTTTGGTCAGGCCATTATACCGGTATCGGTACAGCTCTGACTGTCGAATGCGC
AGTTCCTTTTC
